>Addgene plasmid #111393 | pAAV-hSyn-DIO {mCAR}off-{GCaMP6f}on-WPRE | depositor full sequence | sequence record 209261 | pAAV-hSyn-DIO {mCAR}off-{GCaMP6f}on-WPRE sequence 7286 bps
TCCTGCAGGCAGCTGCGCGCTCGCTCGCTCACTGAGGCCGCCCGGGCAAAGCCCGGGCGTCGGGCGACCT
TTGGTCGCCCGGCCTCAGTGAGCGAGCGAGCGCGCAGAGAGGGAGTGGCCAACTCCATCACTAGGGGTTC
CTGCGGCCGCACGCGTGTGTCTAGACTGCAGAGGGCCCTGCGTATGAGTGCAAGTGGGTTTTAGGACCAG
GATGAGGCGGGGTGGGGGTGCCTACCTGACGACCGACCCCGACCCACTGGACAAGCACCCAACCCCCATT
CCCCAAATTGCGCATCCCCTATCAGAGAGGGGGAGGGGAAACAGGATGCGGCGAGGCGCGTGCGCACTGC
CAGCTTCAGCACCGCGGACAGTGCCTTCGCCCCCGCCTGGCGGCGCGCGCCACCGCCGCCTCAGCACTGA
AGGCGCGCTGACGTCACTCGCCGGTCCCCCGCAAACTCCCCTTCCCGGCCACCTTGGTCGCGTCCGCGCC
GCCGCCGGCCCAGCCGGACCGCACCACGCGAGGCGCGAGATAGGGGGGCACGGGCGCGACCATCTGCGCT
GCGGCGCCGGCGACTCAGCGCTGCCTCAGTCTGCGGTGGGCAGCGGAGGAGTCGTGTCGTGCCTGAGAGC
GCAGTCGAGAAGGTACCGGATCCTCTAGAGTCGACTCCGGAATAACTTCGTATAGGATACTTTATACGAA
GTTATGCAGAATGGTAGCTGGATTGTAGCTGCTATTAGCAATATGAAACCTCTTAATAACTTCGTATAGC
ATACATTATACGAAGTTATGGCGCGCCACCATGGCTCGCCTACTGTGCTTCGTGCTCTTGTGCGGGATCG
CGGATTTCACCAGTGGTTTGAGCATCACTACACCCGAACAGAGGATCGAAAAAGCCAAAGGGGAAACTGC
GTATCTACCATGCAAGTTTACTCTCAGTCCCGAAGACCAGGGACCACTGGACATTGAATGGCTGATATCC
CCGTCTGATAACCAGATAGTGGATCAAGTGATCATTTTGTATTCTGGAGACAAAATTTATGATAACTACT
ATCCGGATCTGAAAGGACGGGTACATTTTACGAGTAACGATGTCAAGTCTGGCGACGCATCTATAAATGT
GACCAACCTGCAGCTGTCGGACATTGGCACTTACCAGTGCAAAGTGAAGAAAGCCCCTGGGGTTGCAAAT
AAGAAATTCCTGCTGACCGTTCTTGTTAAGCCTTCAGGTACAAGATGCTTCGTGGATGGATCGGAAGAGA
TTGGAAATGACTTCAAGCTAAAATGTGAACCCAAGGAAGGCTCCCTTCCACTACAGTTTGAATGGCAGAA
ACTGTCGGACTCCCAGACAATGCCTACGCCATGGCTGGCAGAAATGACGTCACCAGTTATATCTGTGAAG
AACGCCAGTTCTGAGTATTCTGGGACATACAGCTGCACGGTTCAAAACAGAGTGGGCTCTGACCAGTGTA
TGCTGCGACTAGACGTTGTCCCACCCTCCAACCGAGCCGGAACGATCGCGGGCGCCGTCATAGGGACGCT
GCTGGCCCTTGTGCTCATCGGGGCCATCCTCTTCTGCTGTCACAGGAAACGCAGAGAAGAGAAGTACGAG
AAGGAAGTTCATCATGATATCAGGGAAGATGTGCCTCCTCCAAAGAGTCGGACATCCACTGCCAGGAGCT
ATATTGGCAGCAACCATTCCTCCCTGGGATCCATGTCCCCCTCTAACATGGAGGGGTATTCCAAGACGCA
GTATAACCAAGTCCCCAGTGAAGACTTTGAACGTGCGCCTCAGAGCCCGACTCTGGCACCCGCTAAGTTC
AAGTACGCTTACAAGACCGATGGCATTACAGTGGTAGAGCAGAAGCTGATCAGCGAGGAGGACCTGTAAT
TAATTAATTACTTCGCTGTCATCATTTGTACAAACTCTTCGTAGTTTACCTGACCATCCCCATCGATGTC
TGCTTCCCTGATCATTTCATCAACCTCTTCATCTGTTAACTTCTCTCCAAGGTTTGTCATCACGTGGCGA
AGCTCTGCTGCACTGATGTAGCCATTGCCATCCTTATCAAACACACCGAACGCTTCTCTAATTTCTTCTT
CCGTGTCCCTGTATTTCATTTTTCTTGCCATCATTGTCAGGAACTCAGGGAAGTCGATTGTGCCGTCACC
GTCGGCATCTACTTCATTGATCATGTCCTGCAGCTCTGCTTCTGTGGGGTTCTGCCCCAGAGACCGCATC
ACCGTCCCCAGCTCCTTGGTTGTTATTGTCCCATCCCCGTCCTTGTCAAATAGGGAGAATTCCTCTTTAA
ATTCTGCGATCTGCTCTTCAGTCAGTTGGTCCGGCAGGTTGTACTCCAGCTTGTGCCCCAGGATGTTGCC
GTCCTCCTTGAAGTCGATGCCCTTCAGCTCGATGCGGTTCACCAGGGTGTCGCCCTCGAACTTCACCTCG
GCGCGGGTCTTGTAGTTGCCGTCGTCCTTGAAGAAGATGGTGCGCTCCTGGATGTAGCCTTCGGGCATGG
CGGACTTGAAGAAGTCGTGCTGCTTCATGTGGTCGGGGTAGCGGCTGAAGCACTGCACGCCGTAGGTCAG
GGTGGTCACGAGGGTGGGCCAGGGCACGGGCAGCTTGCCGGTGGTGCAGATGAACTTCAGGGTCAGCTTG
CCGTAGGTGGCATCGCCCTCACCCTCGCCGGACACGCTGAACTTGTGGCCGTTTACGTCGCCGTCCAGCT
CGACCAGGATGGGCACCACCCCGGTGAACAGCTCCTCGCCCTTGCTCACCATGCTCCCTCCGGTACCGCC
CTTGTACAGCTCGTCCATGCCGAGAGTGATCCCGGCGGCGGTCACGAACTCCAGCAGGACCATGTGATCG
CGCTTCTCGTTGGGGTCTTTCGAAAGTTTGGACTGCACGCTCAGGTAGTGGTTGTCGGGCAGCAGCACGG
GGCCGTCGCCGATGGGGGTGTTCTGCTGGTAGTGGTAGGCGAGCTGCACGCCGCCGTCCTCGATGTTGTG
GCGGATCTTGAAGTTCGCCTTGATGCCGTTCTTCTGCTTGTCGGCCTTGATATAGACGTTCTCGAGTGAG
CTCAGCCGACCTATAGCTCTGACTGCGTGACCTGTCTTATTCCACTTACGACGTGATGAGTCGACCATGG
TGGCGAGATCCTTATCGTCATCGTCGTACAGATCCCGACCCATTTGCTGTCCACCAGTCATGCTAGCCAT
ACCATGATGATGATGATGATGAGAACCCATGGTGGCAACAGCGCTACTAGCATAACTTCGTATAAAGTAT
CCTATACGAAGTTATTTGCCTTAACCCAGAAATTATCACTGTTATTCTTTAGAATGGTGCAAAGAATAAC
TTCGTATAATGTATGCTATACGAAGTTATGAATTCGATATCAAGCTTATCGATAATCAACCTCTGGATTA
CAAAATTTGTGAAAGATTGACTGGTATTCTTAACTATGTTGCTCCTTTTACGCTATGTGGATACGCTGCT
TTAATGCCTTTGTATCATGCTATTGCTTCCCGTATGGCTTTCATTTTCTCCTCCTTGTATAAATCCTGGT
TGCTGTCTCTTTATGAGGAGTTGTGGCCCGTTGTCAGGCAACGTGGCGTGGTGTGCACTGTGTTTGCTGA
CGCAACCCCCACTGGTTGGGGCATTGCCACCACCTGTCAGCTCCTTTCCGGGACTTTCGCTTTCCCCCTC
CCTATTGCCACGGCGGAACTCATCGCCGCCTGCCTTGCCCGCTGCTGGACAGGGGCTCGGCTGTTGGGCA
CTGACAATTCCGTGGTGTTGTCGGGGAAATCATCGTCCTTTCCTTGGCTGCTCGCCTATGTTGCCACCTG
GATTCTGCGCGGGACGTCCTTCTGCTACGTCCCTTCGGCCCTCAATCCAGCGGACCTTCCTTCCCGCGGC
CTGCTGCCGGCTCTGCGGCCTCTTCCGCGTCTTCGCCTTCGCCCTCAGACGAGTCGGATCTCCCTTTGGG
CCGCCTCCCCGCATCGATACCGAGCGCTGCTCGAGAGATCTACGGGTGGCATCCCTGTGACCCCTCCCCA
GTGCCTCTCCTGGCCCTGGAAGTTGCCACTCCAGTGCCCACCAGCCTTGTCCTAATAAAATTAAGTTGCA
TCATTTTGTCTGACTAGGTGTCCTTCTATAATATTATGGGGTGGAGGGGGGTGGTATGGAGCAAGGGGCA
AGTTGGGAAGACAACCTGTAGGGCCTGCGGGGTCTATTGGGAACCAAGCTGGAGTGCAGTGGCACAATCT
TGGCTCACTGCAATCTCCGCCTCCTGGGTTCAAGCGATTCTCCTGCCTCAGCCTCCCGAGTTGTTGGGAT
TCCAGGCATGCATGACCAGGCTCAGCTAATTTTTGTTTTTTTGGTAGAGACGGGGTTTCACCATATTGGC
CAGGCTGGTCTCCAACTCCTAATCTCAGGTGATCTACCCACCTTGGCCTCCCAAATTGCTGGGATTACAG
GCGTGAACCACTGCTCCCTTCCCTGTCCTTCTGATTTTGTAGGTAACCACGTGCGGACCGAGCGGCCGCA
GGAACCCCTAGTGATGGAGTTGGCCACTCCCTCTCTGCGCGCTCGCTCGCTCACTGAGGCCGGGCGACCA
AAGGTCGCCCGACGCCCGGGCTTTGCCCGGGCGGCCTCAGTGAGCGAGCGAGCGCGCAGCTGCCTGCAGG
GGCGCCTGATGCGGTATTTTCTCCTTACGCATCTGTGCGGTATTTCACACCGCATA
[142 nt withheld, positions 4747-4888]
C
[141 nt withheld, positions 4890-5030]
CCTTTGACGTTGGAGTCCACGTTCTTT
[37 nt withheld, positions 5058-5094]
ACCCTATCTCGGGCTATTCTTTTGATTTATAAGGGATTTTGCCGATTTCGGCCTATTGGTTAAAAAATGA
GCTGATTTAACAAAAATTTAACGCGAATTTTAACAAAATATTAACGTTTACAATTTTATGGTGCACTCTC
AGTACAATCTGCTCTGATGCCGCATAGTTAAGCCAGCCCCGACACCCGCCAACACCCGCTGACGCGCCCT
GACGGGCTTGTCTGCTCCCGGCATCCGCTTACAGACAAGCTGTGACCGTCTCCGGGAGCTGCATGTGTCA
GAGGTTTTCACCGTCATCACCGAAACGCGCGAGACGAAAGGGCCTCGTGATACGCCTATTTTTATAGGTT
AATGTCATGATAATAATGGTTTCTTAGACGTCAGGTGGCACTTTTCGGGGAAATGTGCGCGGAACCCCTA
TTTGTTTATTTTTCTAAATACATTCAAATATGTATCCGCTCATGAGACAATAACCCTGATAAATGCTTCA
ATAATATTGAAAAAGGAAGAGTATGAGTATTCAACATTTCCGTGTCGCCCTTATTCCCTTTTTTGCGGCA
TTTTGCCTTCCTGTTTTTGCTCACCCAGAAACGCTGGTGAAAGTAAAAGATGCTGAAGATCAGTTGGGTG
CACGAGTGGGTTACATCGAACTGGATCTCAACAGCGGTAAGATCCTTGAGAGTTTTCGCCCCGAAGAACG
TTTTCCAATGATGAGCACTTTTAAAGTTCTGCTATGTGGCGCGGTATTATCCCGTATTGACGCCGGGCAA
GAGCAACTCGGTCGCCGCATACACTATTCTCAGAATGACTTGGTTGAGTACTCACCAGTCACAGAAAAGC
ATCTTACGGATGGCATGACAGTAAGAGAATTATGCAGTGCTGCCATAACCATGAGTGATAACACTGCGGC
CAACTTACTTCTGACAACGATCGGAGGACCGAAGGAGCTAACCGCTTTTTTGCACAACATGGGGGATCAT
GTAACTCGCCTTGATCGTTGGGAACCGGAGCTGAATGAAGCCATACCAAACGACGAGCGTGACACCACGA
TGCCTGTAGCAATGGCAACAACGTTGCGCAAACTATTAACTGGCGAACTACTTACTCTAGCTTCCCGGCA
ACAATTAATAGACTGGATGGAGGCGGATAAAGTTGCAGGACCACTTCTGCGCTCGGCCCTTCCGGCTGGC
TGGTTTATTGCTGATAAATCTGGAGCCGGTGAGCGTGGGTCTCGCGGTATCATTGCAGCACTGGGGCCAG
ATGGTAAGCCCTCCCGTATCGTAGTTATCTACACGACGGGGAGTCAGGCAACTATGGATGAACGAAATAG
ACAGATCGCTGAGATAGGTGCCTCACTGATTAAGCATTGGTAACTGTCAGACCAAGTTTACTCATATATA
CTTTAGATTGATTTAAAACTTCATTTTTAATTTAAAAGGATCTAGGTGAAGATCCTTTTTGATAATCTCA
TGACCAAAATCCCTTAACGTGAGTTTTCGTTCCACTGAGCGTCAGACCCCGTAGAAAAGATCAAAGGATC
TTCTTGAGATCCTTTTTTTCTGCGCGTAATCTGCTGCTTGCAAACAAAAAAACCACCGCTACCAGCGGTG
GTTTGTTTGCCGGATCAAGAGCTACCAACTCTTTTTCCGAAGGTAACTGGCTTCAGCAGAGCGCAGATAC
CAAATACTGTCCTTCTAGTGTAGCCGTAGTTAGGCCACCACTTCAAGAACTCTGTAGCACCGCCTACATA
CCTCGCTCTGCTAATCCTGTTACCAGTGGCTGCTGCCAGTGGCGATAAGTCGTGTCTTACCGGGTTGGAC
TCAAGACGATAGTTACCGGATAAGGCGCAGCGGTCGGGCTGAACGGGGGGTTCGTGCACACAGCCCAGCT
TGGAGCGAACGACCTACACCGAACTGAGATACCTACAGCGTGAGCTATGAGAAAGCGCCACGCTTCCCGA
AGGGAGAAAGGCGGACAGGTATCCGGTAAGCGGCAGGGTCGGAACAGGAGAGCGCACGAGGGAGCTTCCA
GGGGGAAACGCCTGGTATCTTTATAGTCCTGTCGGGTTTCGCCACCTCTGACTTGAGCGTCGATTTTTGT
GATGCTCGTCAGGGGGGCGGAGCCTATGGAAAAACGCCAGCAACGCGGCCTTTTTACGGTTCCTGGCCTT
TTGCTGGCCTTTTGCTCACATG
Features (pLannotate 1.2.2; 22 found; start..end, strand, type, name):
      2..142     -  repeat_region  AAV2 ITR: inverted terminal repeat of adeno-associated virus serotype 2 inverted
    187..634     +  promoter       hSyn promoter: human synapsin I promoter; confers neuron-specific expression (Kügler et al., 2003)
    648..665     +  misc_feature   MCS (fragment): pUC18/19 multiple cloning site
    672..705     +  protein_bind   lox2272: Cre-mediated recombination occurs in the 8-bp core sequence (GGATACTT). lox2272 sites are compatible with each other, but incompatible with loxP or loxN sites (Lee and Saito, 1988). Cre recombinase
    706..755     -  intron         β-globin intron (fragment): internally truncated intron from human β-globin
    756..789     +  protein_bind   loxP: Cre-mediated recombination occurs in the 8-bp core sequence (GCATACAT). Cre recombinase
    801..1817    +  CDS            Cxadr (fragment): CXAR_MOUSE - Also known as Car. Experimental evidence at protein level: Swiss-Prot protein existence level 1. Component of the epithelial apical junction complex that may function as a homophilic cell adhesion molecule and is essential for tight junction integrity. Also involved in transepithelial migration of leukocytes through adhesive interactions with JAML a transmembrane protein of the plasma membrane of leukocytes. The interaction between both receptors also mediates the activation of gamma-delta T-cells, a subpopulation of T-cells residing in epithelia and involved in tissue homeostasis
   1900..3250    -  CDS            GCaMP6f (fragment): improved fluorescent protein-based calcium sensor (Chen et al., 2013)
   3272..3305    -  protein_bind   lox2272: Cre-mediated recombination occurs in the 8-bp core sequence (GGATACTT). lox2272 sites are compatible with each other, but incompatible with loxP or loxN sites (Lee and Saito, 1988). Cre recombinase
   3306..3355    -  intron         β-globin intron (fragment): internally truncated intron from human β-globin
   3356..3389    -  protein_bind   loxP: Cre-mediated recombination occurs in the 8-bp core sequence (GCATACAT). Cre recombinase
   3390..3414    +  misc_feature   MCS (fragment): pBluescript multiple cloning site
   3414..4002    +  misc_feature   WPRE: woodchuck hepatitis virus posttranscriptional regulatory element
   4034..4510    +  polyA_signal   hGH poly(A) signal: human growth hormone polyadenylation signal
   4550..4690    +  repeat_region  AAV2 ITR: inverted terminal repeat of adeno-associated virus serotype 2 inverted
   4695..4746    -  misc_feature   bom (fragment): basis of mobility region from pBR322
   4765..5145    +  rep_origin     M13 ori (sequence partly withheld): M13 bacteriophage origin of replication; arrow indicates direction of (+) strand synthesis
   5221..5270    -  misc_feature   bom (fragment): basis of mobility region from pBR322
   5372..5407    -  CDS            rop (fragment): Rop protein, which maintains plasmids at low copy number; rop
   5502..5606    +  promoter       AmpR promoter: bla
   5607..6467    +  CDS            AmpR: β-lactamase; bla; confers resistance to ampicillin, carbenicillin, and related antibiotics
   6638..7226    +  rep_origin     ori: high-copy-number ColE1/pMB1/pBR322/pUC origin of replication
