>Addgene plasmid #111393 | pAAV-hSyn-DIO {mCAR}off-{GCaMP6f}on-WPRE | addgene full sequence | sequence record 212244 | Addgene NGS Result
CCTGCAGGCAGCTGCGCGCTCGCTCGCTCACTGAGGCCGCCCGGGCGTCGGGCGACCTTTGGTCGCCCGG
CCTCAGTGAGCGAGCGAGCGCGCAGAGAGGGAGTGGCCAACTCCATCACTAGGGGTTCCTGCGGCCGCAC
GCGTGTGTCTAGACTGCAGAGGGCCCTGCGTATGAGTGCAAGTGGGTTTTAGGACCAGGATGAGGCGGGG
TGGGGGTGCCTACCTGACGACCGACCCCGACCCACTGGACAAGCACCCAACCCCCATTCCCCAAATTGCG
CATCCCCTATCAGAGAGGGGGAGGGGAAACAGGATGCGGCGAGGCGCGTGCGCACTGCCAGCTTCAGCAC
CGCGGACAGTGCCTTCGCCCCCGCCTGGCGGCGCGCGCCACCGCCGCCTCAGCACTGAAGGCGCGCTGAC
GTCACTCGCCGGTCCCCCGCAAACTCCCCTTCCCGGCCACCTTGGTCGCGTCCGCGCCGCCGCCGGCCCA
GCCGGACCGCACCACGCGAGGCGCGAGATAGGGGGGCACGGGCGCGACCATCTGCGCTGCGGCGCCGGCG
ACTCAGCGCTGCCTCAGTCTGCGGTGGGCAGCGGAGGAGTCGTGTCGTGCCTGAGAGCGCAGTCGAGAAG
GTACCGGATCCTCTAGAGTCGACTCCGGAATAACTTCGTATAGGATACTTTATACGAAGTTATGCAGAAT
GGTAGCTGGATTGTAGCTGCTATTAGCAATATGAAACCTCTTAATAACTTCGTATAGCATACATTATACG
AAGTTATGGCGCGCCACCATGGCTCGCCTACTGTGCTTCGTGCTCTTGTGCGGGATCGCGGATTTCACCA
GTGGTTTGAGCATCACTACACCCGAACAGAGGATCGAAAAAGCCAAAGGGGAAACTGCGTATCTACCATG
CAAGTTTACTCTCAGTCCCGAAGACCAGGGACCACTGGACATTGAATGGCTGATATCCCCGTCTGATAAC
CAGATAGTGGATCAAGTGATCATTTTGTATTCTGGAGACAAAATTTATGATAACTACTATCCGGATCTGA
AAGGACGGGTACATTTTACGAGTAACGATGTCAAGTCTGGCGACGCATCTATAAATGTGACCAACCTGCA
GCTGTCGGACATTGGCACTTACCAGTGCAAAGTGAAGAAAGCCCCTGGGGTTGCAAATAAGAAATTCCTG
CTGACCGTTCTTGTTAAGCCTTCAGGTACAAGATGCTTCGTGGATGGATCGGAAGAGATTGGAAATGACT
TCAAGCTAAAATGTGAACCCAAGGAAGGCTCCCTTCCACTACAGTTTGAATGGCAGAAACTGTCGGACTC
CCAGACAATGCCTACGCCATGGCTGGCAGAAATGACGTCACCAGTTATATCTGTGAAGAACGCCAGTTCT
GAGTATTCTGGGACATACAGCTGCACGGTTCAAAACAGAGTGGGCTCTGACCAGTGTATGCTGCGACTAG
ACGTTGTCCCACCCTCCAACCGAGCCGGAACGATCGCGGGCGCCGTCATAGGGACGCTGCTGGCCCTTGT
GCTCATCGGGGCCATCCTCTTCTGCTGTCACAGGAAACGCAGAGAAGAGAAGTACGAGAAGGAAGTTCAT
CATGATATCAGGGAAGATGTGCCTCCTCCAAAGAGTCGGACATCCACTGCCAGGAGCTATATTGGCAGCA
ACCATTCCTCCCTGGGATCCATGTCCCCCTCTAACATGGAGGGGTATTCCAAGACGCAGTATAACCAAGT
CCCCAGTGAAGACTTTGAACGTGCGCCTCAGAGCCCGACTCTGGCACCCGCTAAGTTCAAGTACGCTTAC
AAGACCGATGGCATTACAGTGGTAGAGCAGAAGCTGATCAGCGAGGAGGACCTGTAATTAATTAATTACT
TCGCTGTCATCATTTGTACAAACTCTTCGTAGTTTACCTGACCATCCCCATCGATGTCTGCTTCCCTGAT
CATTTCATCAACCTCTTCATCTGTTAACTTCTCTCCAAGGTTTGTCATCACGTGGCGAAGCTCTGCTGCA
CTGATGTAGCCATTGCCATCCTTATCAAACACACCGAACGCTTCTCTAATTTCTTCTTCCGTGTCCCTGT
ATTTCATTTTTCTTGCCATCATTGTCAGGAACTCAGGGAAGTCGATTGTGCCGTCACCGTCGGCATCTAC
TTCATTGATCATGTCCTGCAGCTCTGCTTCTGTGGGGTTCTGCCCCAGAGACCGCATCACCGTCCCCAGC
TCCTTGGTTGTTATTGTCCCATCCCCGTCCTTGTCAAATAGGGAGAATTCCTCTTTAAATTCTGCGATCT
GCTCTTCAGTCAGTTGGTCCGGCAGGTTGTACTCCAGCTTGTGCCCCAGGATGTTGCCGTCCTCCTTGAA
GTCGATGCCCTTCAGCTCGATGCGGTTCACCAGGGTGTCGCCCTCGAACTTCACCTCGGCGCGGGTCTTG
TAGTTGCCGTCGTCCTTGAAGAAGATGGTGCGCTCCTGGATGTAGCCTTCGGGCATGGCGGACTTGAAGA
AGTCGTGCTGCTTCATGTGGTCGGGGTAGCGGCTGAAGCACTGCACGCCGTAGGTCAGGGTGGTCACGAG
GGTGGGCCAGGGCACGGGCAGCTTGCCGGTGGTGCAGATGAACTTCAGGGTCAGCTTGCCGTAGGTGGCA
TCGCCCTCACCCTCGCCGGACACGCTGAACTTGTGGCCGTTTACGTCGCCGTCCAGCTCGACCAGGATGG
GCACCACCCCGGTGAACAGCTCCTCGCCCTTGCTCACCATGCTCCCTCCGGTACCGCCCTTGTACAGCTC
GTCCATGCCGAGAGTGATCCCGGCGGCGGTCACGAACTCCAGCAGGACCATGTGATCGCGCTTCTCGTTG
GGGTCTTTCGAAAGTTTGGACTGCACGCTCAGGTAGTGGTTGTCGGGCAGCAGCACGGGGCCGTCGCCGA
TGGGGGTGTTCTGCTGGTAGTGGTAGGCGAGCTGCACGCCGCCGTCCTCGATGTTGTGGCGGATCTTGAA
GTTCGCCTTGATGCCGTTCTTCTGCTTGTCGGCCTTGATATAGACGTTCTCGAGTGAGCTCAGCCGACCT
ATAGCTCTGACTGCGTGACCTGTCTTATTCCACTTACGACGTGATGAGTCGACCATGGTGGCGAGATCCT
TATCGTCATCGTCGTACAGATCCCGACCCATTTGCTGTCCACCAGTCATGCTAGCCATACCATGATGATG
ATGATGATGAGAACCCATGGTGGCAACAGCGCTACTAGCATAACTTCGTATAAAGTATCCTATACGAAGT
TATTTGCCTTAACCCAGAAATTATCACTGTTATTCTTTAGAATGGTGCAAAGAATAACTTCGTATAATGT
ATGCTATACGAAGTTATGAATTCGATATCAAGCTTATCGATAATCAACCTCTGGATTACAAAATTTGTGA
AAGATTGACTGGTATTCTTAACTATGTTGCTCCTTTTACGCTATGTGGATACGCTGCTTTAATGCCTTTG
TATCATGCTATTGCTTCCCGTATGGCTTTCATTTTCTCCTCCTTGTATAAATCCTGGTTGCTGTCTCTTT
ATGAGGAGTTGTGGCCCGTTGTCAGGCAACGTGGCGTGGTGTGCACTGTGTTTGCTGACGCAACCCCCAC
TGGTTGGGGCATTGCCACCACCTGTCAGCTCCTTTCCGGGACTTTCGCTTTCCCCCTCCCTATTGCCACG
GCGGAACTCATCGCCGCCTGCCTTGCCCGCTGCTGGACAGGGGCTCGGCTGTTGGGCACTGACAATTCCG
TGGTGTTGTCGGGGAAATCATCGTCCTTTCCTTGGCTGCTCGCCTATGTTGCCACCTGGATTCTGCGCGG
GACGTCCTTCTGCTACGTCCCTTCGGCCCTCAATCCAGCGGACCTTCCTTCCCGCGGCCTGCTGCCGGCT
CTGCGGCCTCTTCCGCGTCTTCGCCTTCGCCCTCAGACGAGTCGGATCTCCCTTTGGGCCGCCTCCCCGC
ATCGATACCGAGCGCTGCTCGAGAGATCTACGGGTGGCATCCCTGTGACCCCTCCCCAGTGCCTCTCCTG
GCCCTGGAAGTTGCCACTCCAGTGCCCACCAGCCTTGTCCTAATAAAATTAAGTTGCATCATTTTGTCTG
ACTAGGTGTCCTTCTATAATATTATGGGGTGGAGGGGGGTGGTATGGAGCAAGGGGCAAGTTGGGAAGAC
AACCTGTAGGGCCTGCGGGGTCTATTGGGAACCAAGCTGGAGTGCAGTGGCACAATCTTGGCTCACTGCA
ATCTCCGCCTCCTGGGTTCAAGCGATTCTCCTGCCTCAGCCTCCCGAGTTGTTGGGATTCCAGGCATGCA
TGACCAGGCTCAGCTAATTTTTGTTTTTTTGGTAGAGACGGGGTTTCACCATATTGGCCAGGCTGGTCTC
CAACTCCTAATCTCAGGTGATCTACCCACCTTGGCCTCCCAAATTGCTGGGATTACAGGCGTGAACCACT
GCTCCCTTCCCTGTCCTTCTGATTTTGTAGGTAACCACGTGCGGACCGAGCGGCCGCAGGAACCCCTAGT
GATGGAGTTGGCCACTCCCTCTCTGCGCGCTCGCTCGCTCACTGAGGCCGGGCGACCAAAGGTCGCCCGA
CGCCCGGGCTTTGCCCGGGCGGCCTCAGTGAGCGAGCGAGCGCGCAGCTGCCTGCAGGGGCGCCTGATGC
GGTATTTTCTCCTTACGCATCTGTGCGGTATTTCACACCGCATA
[95 nt withheld, positions 4735-4829]
T
[46 nt withheld, positions 4831-4876]
C
[141 nt withheld, positions 4878-5018]
CCTTTGACGTTGGAGTCCACGTTCTTT
[37 nt withheld, positions 5046-5082]
ACTCTATCTCGGGCTATTCTTTTGATTTATAAGGGATTTTGCCGATTTCGGTCTATTGGTTAAAAAATGA
GCTGATTTAACAAAAATTTAACGCGAATTTTAACAAAATATTAACGTTTACAATTTTATGGTGCACTCTC
AGTACAATCTGCTCTGATGCCGCATAGTTAAGCCAGCCCCGACACCCGCCAACACCCGCTGACGCGCCCT
GACGGGCTTGTCTGCTCCCGGCATCCGCTTACAGACAAGCTGTGACCGTCTCCGGGAGCTGCATGTGTCA
GAGGTTTTCACCGTCATCACCGAAACGCGCGAGACGAAAGGGCCTCGTGATACGCCTATTTTTATAGGTT
AATGTCATGATAATAATGGTTTCTTAGACGTCAGGTGGCACTTTTCGGGGAAATGTGCGCGGAACCCCTA
TTTGTTTATTTTTCTAAATACATTCAAATATGTATCCGCTCATGAGACAATAACCCTGATAAATGCTTCA
ATAATATTGAAAAAGGAAGAGTATGAGTATTCAACATTTCCGTGTCGCCCTTATTCCCTTTTTTGCGGCA
TTTTGCCTTCCTGTTTTTGCTCACCCAGAAACGCTGGTGAAAGTAAAAGATGCTGAAGATCAGTTGGGTG
CACGAGTGGGTTACATCGAACTGGATCTCAACAGCGGTAAGATCCTTGAGAGTTTTCGCCCCGAAGAACG
TTTTCCAATGATGAGCACTTTTAAAGTTCTGCTATGTGGCGCGGTATTATCCCGTATTGACGCCGGGCAA
GAGCAACTCGGTCGCCGCATACACTATTCTCAGAATGACTTGGTTGAGTACTCACCAGTCACAGAAAAGC
ATCTTACGGATGGCATGACAGTAAGAGAATTATGCAGTGCTGCCATAACCATGAGTGATAACACTGCGGC
CAACTTACTTCTGACAACGATCGGAGGACCGAAGGAGCTAACCGCTTTTTTGCACAACATGGGGGATCAT
GTAACTCGCCTTGATCGTTGGGAACCGGAGCTGAATGAAGCCATACCAAACGACGAGCGTGACACCACGA
TGCCTGTAGCAATGGCAACAACGTTGCGCAAACTATTAACTGGCGAACTACTTACTCTAGCTTCCCGGCA
ACAATTAATAGACTGGATGGAGGCGGATAAAGTTGCAGGACCACTTCTGCGCTCGGCCCTTCCGGCTGGC
TGGTTTATTGCTGATAAATCTGGAGCCGGTGAGCGTGGGTCTCGCGGTATCATTGCAGCACTGGGGCCAG
ATGGTAAGCCCTCCCGTATCGTAGTTATCTACACGACGGGGAGTCAGGCAACTATGGATGAACGAAATAG
ACAGATCGCTGAGATAGGTGCCTCACTGATTAAGCATTGGTAACTGTCAGACCAAGTTTACTCATATATA
CTTTAGATTGATTTAAAACTTCATTTTTAATTTAAAAGGATCTAGGTGAAGATCCTTTTTGATAATCTCA
TGACCAAAATCCCTTAACGTGAGTTTTCGTTCCACTGAGCGTCAGACCCCGTAGAAAAGATCAAAGGATC
TTCTTGAGATCCTTTTTTTCTGCGCGTAATCTGCTGCTTGCAAACAAAAAAACCACCGCTACCAGCGGTG
GTTTGTTTGCCGGATCAAGAGCTACCAACTCTTTTTCCGAAGGTAACTGGCTTCAGCAGAGCGCAGATAC
CAAATACTGTTCTTCTAGTGTAGCCGTAGTTAGGCCACCACTTCAAGAACTCTGTAGCACCGCCTACATA
CCTCGCTCTGCTAATCCTGTTACCAGTGGCTGCTGCCAGTGGCGATAAGTCGTGTCTTACCGGGTTGGAC
TCAAGACGATAGTTACCGGATAAGGCGCAGCGGTCGGGCTGAACGGGGGGTTCGTGCACACAGCCCAGCT
TGGAGCGAACGACCTACACCGAACTGAGATACCTACAGCGTGAGCTATGAGAAAGCGCCACGCTTCCCGA
AGGGAGAAAGGCGGACAGGTATCCGGTAAGCGGCAGGGTCGGAACAGGAGAGCGCACGAGGGAGCTTCCA
GGGGGAAACGCCTGGTATCTTTATAGTCCTGTCGGGTTTCGCCACCTCTGACTTGAGCGTCGATTTTTGT
GATGCTCGTCAGGGGGGCGGAGCCTATGGAAAAACGCCAGCAACGCGGCCTTTTTACGGTTCCTGGCCTT
TTGCTGGCCTTTTGCTCACATGT
Features (pLannotate 1.2.2; 23 found; start..end, strand, type, name):
     12..39      +  repeat_region  AAV2 ITR (fragment): inverted terminal repeat of adeno-associated virus serotype 2 inverted
     68..95      +  repeat_region  AAV2 ITR (fragment): inverted terminal repeat of adeno-associated virus serotype 2 inverted
    175..622     +  promoter       hSyn promoter: human synapsin I promoter; confers neuron-specific expression (Kügler et al., 2003)
    636..653     +  misc_feature   MCS (fragment): pUC18/19 multiple cloning site
    660..693     +  protein_bind   lox2272: Cre-mediated recombination occurs in the 8-bp core sequence (GGATACTT). lox2272 sites are compatible with each other, but incompatible with loxP or loxN sites (Lee and Saito, 1988). Cre recombinase
    694..743     -  intron         β-globin intron (fragment): internally truncated intron from human β-globin
    744..777     +  protein_bind   loxP: Cre-mediated recombination occurs in the 8-bp core sequence (GCATACAT). Cre recombinase
    789..1805    +  CDS            Cxadr (fragment): CXAR_MOUSE - Also known as Car. Experimental evidence at protein level: Swiss-Prot protein existence level 1. Component of the epithelial apical junction complex that may function as a homophilic cell adhesion molecule and is essential for tight junction integrity. Also involved in transepithelial migration of leukocytes through adhesive interactions with JAML a transmembrane protein of the plasma membrane of leukocytes. The interaction between both receptors also mediates the activation of gamma-delta T-cells, a subpopulation of T-cells residing in epithelia and involved in tissue homeostasis
   1888..3238    -  CDS            GCaMP6f (fragment): improved fluorescent protein-based calcium sensor (Chen et al., 2013)
   3260..3293    -  protein_bind   lox2272: Cre-mediated recombination occurs in the 8-bp core sequence (GGATACTT). lox2272 sites are compatible with each other, but incompatible with loxP or loxN sites (Lee and Saito, 1988). Cre recombinase
   3294..3343    -  intron         β-globin intron (fragment): internally truncated intron from human β-globin
   3344..3377    -  protein_bind   loxP: Cre-mediated recombination occurs in the 8-bp core sequence (GCATACAT). Cre recombinase
   3378..3402    +  misc_feature   MCS (fragment): pBluescript multiple cloning site
   3402..3990    +  misc_feature   WPRE: woodchuck hepatitis virus posttranscriptional regulatory element
   4022..4498    +  polyA_signal   hGH poly(A) signal: human growth hormone polyadenylation signal
   4538..4678    +  repeat_region  AAV2 ITR: inverted terminal repeat of adeno-associated virus serotype 2 inverted
   4683..4734    -  misc_feature   bom (fragment): basis of mobility region from pBR322
   4753..5208    +  rep_origin     f1 ori (sequence partly withheld): f1 bacteriophage origin of replication; arrow indicates direction of (+) strand synthesis
   5209..5258    -  misc_feature   bom (fragment): basis of mobility region from pBR322
   5360..5395    -  CDS            rop (fragment): Rop protein, which maintains plasmids at low copy number; rop
   5490..5594    +  promoter       AmpR promoter: bla
   5595..6455    +  CDS            AmpR: β-lactamase; bla; confers resistance to ampicillin, carbenicillin, and related antibiotics
   6626..7214    +  rep_origin     ori: high-copy-number ColE1/pMB1/pBR322/pUC origin of replication
