[The description below was written by a language model from this plasmid's Addgene catalogue record and pLannotate feature annotations shown in this document.]
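Description:
pAAV-hSyn-DIO {mCAR}off-{GCaMP6f}on-WPRE is an AAV transfer plasmid for neuronal expression in mammalian cells, built on a pAAV backbone derived from an earlier DIO (double-floxed inverted open reading frame) vector. It is propagated in E. coli through a high-copy ColE1/pUC-type origin with ampicillin resistance (bla), and it also carries an f1/M13 phage origin. The expression cassette lies between AAV2 inverted terminal repeats, which allow it to be packaged into recombinant AAV. The left ITR is annotated in full in the depositor sequence but only as fragments in the sequencing-derived record. The two sequence records are about 7.3 kb, somewhat larger than the total size listed in the catalogue.

Within the ITRs, the human synapsin I promoter restricts expression to neurons. It is followed by a lox2272/loxP pair, the two coding sequences, and a second lox2272/loxP pair in the opposite orientation, then WPRE to boost transcript expression and the human growth hormone polyadenylation signal. The mouse coxsackievirus and adenovirus receptor (Cxadr variant 2, C-terminal Myc tag) sits in the forward orientation, while GCaMP6f, with its N-terminal 6xHis, T7 and Xpress tags, is on the reverse strand. Without Cre, neurons therefore express mCAR, which makes them more permissive to CAV-2 infection. When Cre is delivered, recombination at the incompatible lox pairs inverts and locks the cassette, turning mCAR off and placing the calcium indicator GCaMP6f in the sense orientation. The design supports a receptor complementation strategy in which CAV-2 carrying Cre retrogradely targets projection neurons, which then switch to expressing the calcium sensor for activity imaging.
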