Addgene plasmid #111393: pAAV-hSyn-DIO {mCAR}off-{GCaMP6f}on-WPRE
Purpose: AAV vector with hSynapsin promoter, Cre-OFF mCAR (for efficient CAV-2 infection) and Cre-ON GCaMP6f (ultrasensitive calcium sensor)
Depositing lab: Adam Kepecs. Depositing organization: Cold Spring Harbor Laboratory. Publication: A Viral Receptor Complementation Strategy to Overcome CAV-2 Tropism for Efficient Retrograde Targeting of Neurons. Li SJ, Vaughan A, Sturgill JF, Kepecs A. Neuron. 2018 Jun 6;98(5):905-917.e5. doi: 10.1016/j.neuron.2018.05.028. PubMed 29879392.
Backbone
  Vector backbone: pAAV
  Backbone size w/o insert (bp): 4836
  Total vector size (bp): 6615
  Vector type: Mammalian Expression, AAV
Growth in bacteria
  Bacterial resistance: Ampicillin, 100 μg/mL
  Growth temperature: 30°C
  Growth strain: NEB Stable
  Growth instructions: Stbl3
  Copy number: High Copy
Gene/Insert 1
  Gene/Insert name: mCAR (alt name: mouse CAR variant 2)
  Species: M. musculus (mouse)
  Insert size (bp): 1056
  GenBank ID: NM_009988
  Entrez Gene: Cxadr (a.k.a. 2610206D03Rik, CAR, MCAR, MCVADR)
  Promoter: hSynapsin
  Tag / fusion protein: Myc (C terminal on insert)
  Cloning method: Restriction Enzyme; 5′ cloning site AscI (not destroyed); 3′ cloning site PacI (not destroyed)
  Sequencing primers: 5′ CCAAATTGCGCATCCCCTATC
Gene/Insert 2
  Gene/Insert name: GCaMP6f (alt name: GCaMP6 fast)
  Species: Synthetic
  Insert size (bp): 1350
  Promoter: hSynapsin
  Tag / fusion protein: 6xHis (N terminal on insert); T7 (N terminal on insert); Xpress (N terminal on insert)
  Cloning method: Restriction Enzyme; 5′ cloning site PacI (not destroyed); 3′ cloning site SpeI (destroyed during cloning)
  Sequencing primers: 5′ CATGGCTGGCAGAAATGACG; 3′ GCAGCGTATCCACATAGCG
Resource information
  A portion of this plasmid was derived from a plasmid made by: Backbone comes from plasmid pAAV-Ef1a-DIO-{ChETA-EYFP} (Addgene, Plasmid #26968)
Terms and licenses: Academic/Nonprofit Terms; Industry Terms: Not Available to Industry
How to cite: pAAV-hSyn-DIO {mCAR}off-{GCaMP6f}on-WPRE was a gift from Adam Kepecs (Addgene plasmid # 111393 ; http://n2t.net/addgene:111393 ; RRID:Addgene_111393)
